Addgene plasmid #232499: pBEL2635
Purpose: Genetic complementation plasmid of LetA(Δ2-17) with LetB
Depositing lab: Gira Bhabha & Damian Ekiert. Depositing organization: Johns Hopkins University and School of Medicine. Publication: LetA defines a structurally distinct transporter family. Santarossa CC, Li Y, Yousef S, Hasdemir HS, Rodriguez CC, Haase MAB, Baek M, Coudray N, Pavek JG, Focke KN, Silverberg AL, Bautista C, Yeh JT, Marty MT, Baker D, Tajkhorshid E, Ekiert DC, Bhabha G. Nature. 2026 Jan 21. doi: 10.1038/s41586-025-09990-0. PubMed 41565823.
Backbone
  Vector backbone: pET17b
  Vector type: Bacterial Expression
Growth in bacteria
  Bacterial resistance: Ampicillin, 100 μg/mL
  Growth temperature: 37°C
  Growth strain: DH5alpha
  Copy number: Low Copy
Gene/Insert
  Gene/Insert name: YebST (alt name: LetAB)
  Species: E. coli
  Mutation: LetA Δ2-17
  Entrez Gene: letA (a.k.a. b1833, ECK1832, yebS); letB (a.k.a. b1834, ECK1833, yebT)
  Promoter: T7
  Cloning method: Gibson Cloning
Terms and licenses: Academic/Nonprofit Terms; Industry Terms: Not Available to Industry
Depositor comments: Please visit https://doi.org/10.1101/2025.03.21.644421 for bioRxiv preprint.
How to cite: pBEL2635 was a gift from Gira Bhabha & Damian Ekiert (Addgene plasmid # 232499 ; http://n2t.net/addgene:232499 ; RRID:Addgene_232499)
