[The description below was written by a language model from this plasmid's Addgene catalogue record and pLannotate feature annotations shown in this document.]
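Description:
pBEL2635 is a bacterial expression plasmid built on the pET17b backbone and used for genetic complementation with the E. coli letAB operon (formerly yebST), carrying an N-terminally truncated LetA (deletion of residues 2-17) together with LetB. The sequenced plasmid is about 7.0 kb. It is propagated in E. coli through a ColE1/pMB1-type origin. The backbone also retains the pBR322 bom region and the rop gene, whose product restrains plasmid copy number, in keeping with the low-copy designation in the record. Selection is by ampicillin through the bla β-lactamase gene driven by its own promoter. A short predicted open reading frame of backbone origin is also annotated and has no stated role.

The payload sits between a T7 promoter with the phage T7 gene 10 ribosome binding site and a T7 terminator. The yebS (letA) and yebT (letB) coding sequences follow one another on the same strand, and their annotated coordinates overlap slightly, which suggests that the native operon arrangement was kept and both proteins are made from a single transcript. LetA and LetB are annotated as components of a transport pathway that contributes to membrane integrity, with LetB possibly spanning the periplasm to carry substrates between the membranes. A small fragment annotated as a T7 gene 10-derived solubility tag lies downstream of letB, but it appears to be leftover vector sequence, and the record lists no tags on either protein. The insert was assembled by Gibson cloning. The plasmid serves to test whether LetA lacking its extreme N-terminus can still restore LetAB function in a complementation assay, as part of structure-function work on this transporter family.
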