Features (pLannotate 1.2.2; 12 found; start..end, strand, type, name):
     62..80      +  promoter       T7 promoter: promoter for bacteriophage T7 RNA polymerase
    112..134     +  RBS            RBS: efficient ribosome binding site from bacteriophage T7 gene 10 (Olins and Rangwala, 1989)
    136..1371    +  CDS            yebS: YEBS_ECOLI - Experimental evidence at protein level: Swiss-Prot protein existence level 1. Component of a transport pathway that contributes to membrane integrity. From Escherichia coli (strain K12).
   1343..3973    +  CDS            yebT: YEBT_ECOLI - Experimental evidence at protein level: Swiss-Prot protein existence level 1. Component of a transport pathway that contributes to membrane integrity (PubMed:27795327). May directly span the intermembrane space, facilitating the transport of substrates across the periplasm (Probable). From Escherichia coli (strain K12).
   3998..4047    +  CDS            SET1 (fragment): solubility-enhancement tag derived from T7 phage gene 10B
   4055..4102    +  terminator     T7 terminator: transcription terminator for bacteriophage T7 RNA polymerase
   4233..4337    +  promoter       AmpR promoter: bla
   4338..5198    +  CDS            AmpR: β-lactamase; bla; confers resistance to ampicillin, carbenicillin, and related antibiotics
   5369..5957    +  rep_origin     ori: high-copy-number ColE1/pMB1/pBR322/pUC origin of replication
   6143..6282    -  misc_feature   bom: basis of mobility region from pBR322
   6384..6575    -  CDS            rop: Rop protein, which maintains plasmids at low copy number; rop
   6592..6972    +  CDS            YPB1_ECOLX: Protein predicted: Swiss-Prot protein existence level 4. From Escherichia coli.
>Addgene plasmid #232499 | pBEL2635 | addgene full sequence | sequence record 464737 | Addgene NGS Result
CACGATCATGCGCACCCGTGGCCAGGACCCAACGCTGCCCGAGATCTCGATCCCGCGAAATTAATACGAC
TCACTATAGGGAGACCACAACGGTTTCCCTCTAGAAATAATTTTGTTTAACTTTAAGAAGGAGATATACA
TATGATCGGCGAGGAACTGCCGCGTGGTGATTACCAACGTTGCCCGCAATGTGACATGCTGTTTAGCCTG
CCCGAGATAAATTCTCATCAAAGTGCCTATTGTCCGCGCTGTCAGGCAAAAATTCGTGACGGGCGCGACT
GGTCGCTAACGCGCCTGGCGGCAATGGCCTTCACCATGCTGTTGCTTATGCCGTTTGCCTGGGGCGAACC
GCTGTTGCATATCTGGCTGTTAGGCATTCGTATTGACGCCAACGTTATGCAAGGCATCTGGCAAATGACC
AAACAGGGCGATGCGATAACGGGGTCGATGGTCTTTTTCTGCGTTATTGGTGCCCCGCTCATTCTGGTGA
CCTCCATAGCTTATTTATGGTTTGGTAACCGACTGGGAATGAATTTACGTCCGGTACTGCTGATGCTTGA
GCGACTTAAAGAGTGGGTAATGCTCGATATCTACCTGGTCGGCATTGGCGTTGCTTCTATAAAGGTACAG
GATTATGCCCATATCCAGGCTGGTGTCGGCTTGTTCTCTTTTGTGGCGTTGGTGATTTTAACGACGGTGA
CGTTGTCACATCTTAATGTCGAAGAACTGTGGGAGCGATTTTATCCGCAGCGCCCCGCTACGCGTAGGGA
CGAGAAACTTCGTGTCTGCCTAGGGTGCCATTTTACCGGCTATCCAGATCAGCGTGGTCGCTGCCCGCGT
TGCCATATCCCGCTACGCCTGCGTCGCCGTCATAGTCTGCAAAAATGCTGGGCGGCGCTGTTAGCGTCAA
TCGTTTTATTGTTACCTGCCAACCTGTTGCCTATTTCTATCATTTATCTGAACGGAGGACGGCAGGAAGA
TACAATTCTTTCCGGAATTATGTCGCTGGCAAGTAGCAACATTGCGGTTGCAGGAATCGTGTTTATCGCC
AGTATTCTGGTCCCGTTTACTAAAGTGATCGTCATGTTCACTTTACTGTTGAGCATTCATTTTAAATGCC
AGCAAGGTTTACGCACACGCATTCTGTTACTGCGGATGGTGACCTGGATTGGTCGCTGGTCGATGCTCGA
CCTGTTTGTCATATCTTTAACCATGTCGCTGATTAATCGCGATCAGATCCTCGCTTTTACTATGGGACCG
GCTGCGTTTTATTTCGGCGCAGCGGTAATTTTGACTATTCTTGCTGTGGAATGGCTGGACAGCCGCTTAC
TTTGGGATGCACATGAGTCAGGAAACGCCCGCTTCGACGACTGAAGCGCAGATTAAAAATAAACGCCGTA
TCTCACCTTTCTGGCTGCTGCCGTTCATCGCGCTAATGATTGCCAGTTGGCTGATTTGGGACAGTTATCA
GGACCGGGGTAATACCGTCACCATCGACTTTATGTCGGCGGATGGTATTGTTCCAGGCCGTACGCCTGTT
CGTTATCAGGGCGTTGAAGTCGGAACAGTGCAGGACATCAGCCTCAGCGACGATCTTCGTAAGATTGAAG
TCAAGGTCAGCATCAAGTCCGATATGAAAGATGCGCTGCGCGAAGAGACTCAGTTCTGGCTGGTGACGCC
AAAAGCATCGTTGGCAGGTGTCTCCGGGCTGGACGCCCTCGTCGGTGGGAACTATATCGGCATGATGCCC
GGGAAAGGTAAAGAGCAGGATCACTTTGTCGCACTCGATACCCAACCGAAATATCGGCTGGACAATGGCG
ATCTGATGATCCACCTGCAAGCCCCCGATCTCGGTTCGCTGAACAGCGGTTCATTGGTCTATTTCCGCAA
GATCCCGGTGGGAAAAGTCTACGACTATGCCATCAATCCCAACAAGCAAGGCGTGGTGATTGATGTCCTG
ATCGAGCGGCGTTTTACCGATCTGGTGAAAAAAGGTAGCCGTTTCTGGAACGTTTCCGGCGTTGATGCCA
ACGTCAGTATCAGTGGCGCGAAGGTGAAACTGGAAAGCTTGGCGGCACTGGTTAACGGTGCGATTGCCTT
CGATTCACCAGAAGAGTCGAAACCTGCCGAGGCGGAAGATACCTTTGGTCTGTATGAAGATCTGGCCCAC
AGCCAGCGTGGCGTAATAATAAAACTGGAACTGCCGAGTGGGGCCGGATTAACCGCCGACTCGACGCCGT
TAATGTATCAGGGGCTGGAAGTCGGACAGCTGACTAAACTGGATTTAAATCCTGGTGGTAAAGTCACAGG
GGAAATGACCGTTGATCCCAGCGTCGTTACCCTGCTTCGTGAAAATACCCGCATCGAATTACGCAACCCG
AAATTATCCCTTAGCGATGCTAATCTCAGCGCCCTGCTGACCGGCAAAACCTTCGAGCTGGTGCCCGGCG
ATGGCGAGCCACGCAAAGAATTCGTTGTTGTGCCAGGCGAAAAAGCACTGCTGCATGAACCTGATGTTCT
GACGCTGACCCTGACCGCGCCGGAAAGTTACGGTATTGATGCGGGTCAGCCGCTCATTCTTCACGGCGTG
CAGGTAGGCCAGGTTATCGATCGTAAACTCACCAGCAAAGGCGTCACCTTTACCGTCGCCATCGAGCCTC
AGCATCGCGAACTGGTAAAAGGCGATAGCAAATTTGTCGTCAACAGCCGTGTCGATGTGAAGGTGGGGCT
GGATGGCGTTGAGTTTCTCGGTGCCAGCGCCTCAGAATGGATCAATGGCGGGATCCGTATTCTGCCGGGC
GATAAAGGTGAGATGAAAGCCAGCTATCCACTGTATGCCAATTTGGAAAAAGCGCTGGAGAACAGCCTTA
GCGATTTACCCACCACAACCGTGAGTTTGAGTGCAGAGACGCTGCCGGATGTGCAGGCAGGATCGGTAGT
GCTGTACCGTAAATTTGAAGTTGGTGAAGTGATTACCGTGCGTCCGCGAGCTAACGCGTTTGACATCGAT
CTGCATATTAAGCCGGAGTATCGCAACCTTCTGACCAGCAATAGCGTGTTCTGGGCAGAAGGCGGGGCGA
AAGTTCAGCTGAATGGTAGTGGTCTGACCGTACAGGCATCCCCGCTCTCCAGAGCTCTAAAGGGAGCCAT
TAGCTTCGACAACCTCAGCGGTGCCAGCGCCAGTCAGCGTAAAGGCGATAAGCGTATTCTGTATGCTTCC
GAAACAGCGGCCCGTGCGGTTGGCGGGCAGATTACGCTTCACGCTTTCGATGCCGGAAAACTGGCGGTCG
GGATGCCAATTCGCTATCTCGGTATTGACATCGGGCAAATCCAGACGCTGGATCTGATTACCGCACGCAA
TGAAGTACAGGCAAAGGCGGTACTTTACCCGGAATATGTCCAGACCTTTGCTCGCGGTGGTACGCGCTTC
TCAGTGGTCACACCGCAAATTTCGGCAGCTGGCGTTGAGCATCTTGATACTATCCTCCAGCCGTATATCA
ACGTCGAACCAGGCCGGGGCAATCCTCGCCGCGACTTTGAATTACAAGAGGCCACCATTACTGATTCGCG
GTACCTGGATGGCTTAAGCATTATTGTTGAAGCGCCGGAAGCCGGTTCGTTAGGCATCGGTACGCCTGTG
CTGTTCCGTGGTCTGGAAGTCGGTACGGTTACAGGAATGACGCTGGGGACATTGTCAGATCGCGTGATGA
TTGCGATGCGCATCAGTAAACGCTATCAACACCTGGTGCGTAACAATTCCGTCTTCTGGTTGGCATCGGG
TTACAGTCTGGACTTTGGTCTGACGGGCGGCGTAGTGAAAACCGGCACCTTTAACCAGTTTATCCGTGGC
GGCATCGCCTTCGCCACGCCTCCGGGTACGCCACTGGCACCGAAAGCCCAGGAAGGCAAACACTTCCTGT
TGCAGGAAAGTGAACCGAAAGAGTGGCGTGAATGGGGAACTGCGCTTCCCAAATAATGCCCACCTCGAGC
AGATCCGGCTGCTAACAAAGCCCGAAAGGAAGCTGAGTTGGCTGCTGCCACCGCTGAGCAATAACTAGCA
TAACCCCTTGGGGCCTCTAAACGGGTCTTGAGGGGTTTTTTGCTGAAAGGAGGAACTATATCCGGATAAT
TCTTGAAGACGAAAGGGCCTCGTGATACGCCTATTTTTATAGGTTAATGTCATGATAATAATGGTTTCTT
AGACGTCAGGTGGCACTTTTCGGGGAAATGTGCGCGGAACCCCTATTTGTTTATTTTTCTAAATACATTC
AAATATGTATCCGCTCATGAGACAATAACCCTGATAAATGCTTCAATAATATTGAAAAAGGAAGAGTATG
AGTATTCAACATTTCCGTGTCGCCCTTATTCCCTTTTTTGCGGCATTTTGCCTTCCTGTTTTTGCTCACC
CAGAAACGCTGGTGAAAGTAAAAGATGCTGAAGATCAGTTGGGTGCACGAGTGGGTTACATCGAACTGGA
TCTCAACAGCGGTAAGATCCTTGAGAGTTTTCGCCCCGAAGAACGTTTTCCAATGATGAGCACTTTTAAA
GTTCTGCTATGTGGCGCGGTATTATCCCGTGTTGACGCCGGGCAAGAGCAACTCGGTCGCCGCATACACT
ATTCTCAGAATGACTTGGTTGAGTACTCACCAGTCACAGAAAAGCATCTTACGGATGGCATGACAGTAAG
AGAATTATGCAGTGCTGCCATAACCATGAGTGATAACACTGCGGCCAACTTACTTCTGACAACGATCGGA
GGACCGAAGGAGCTAACCGCTTTTTTGCACAACATGGGGGATCATGTAACTCGCCTTGATCGTTGGGAAC
CGGAGCTGAATGAAGCCATACCAAACGACGAGCGTGACACCACGATGCCTGCAGCAATGGCAACAACGTT
GCGCAAACTATTAACTGGCGAACTACTTACTCTAGCTTCCCGGCAACAATTAATAGACTGGATGGAGGCG
GATAAAGTTGCAGGACCACTTCTGCGCTCGGCCCTTCCGGCTGGCTGGTTTATTGCTGATAAATCTGGAG
CCGGTGAGCGTGGGTCTCGCGGTATCATTGCAGCACTGGGGCCAGATGGTAAGCCCTCCCGTATCGTAGT
TATCTACACGACGGGGAGTCAGGCAACTATGGATGAACGAAATAGACAGATCGCTGAGATAGGTGCCTCA
CTGATTAAGCATTGGTAACTGTCAGACCAAGTTTACTCATATATACTTTAGATTGATTTAAAACTTCATT
TTTAATTTAAAAGGATCTAGGTGAAGATCCTTTTTGATAATCTCATGACCAAAATCCCTTAACGTGAGTT
TTCGTTCCACTGAGCGTCAGACCCCGTAGAAAAGATCAAAGGATCTTCTTGAGATCCTTTTTTTCTGCGC
GTAATCTGCTGCTTGCAAACAAAAAAACCACCGCTACCAGCGGTGGTTTGTTTGCCGGATCAAGAGCTAC
CAACTCTTTTTCCGAAGGTAACTGGCTTCAGCAGAGCGCAGATACCAAATACTGTCCTTCTAGTGTAGCC
GTAGTTAGGCCACCACTTCAAGAACTCTGTAGCACCGCCTACATACCTCGCTCTGCTAATCCTGTTACCA
GTGGCTGCTGCCAGTGGCGATAAGTCGTGTCTTACCGGGTTGGACTCAAGACGATAGTTACCGGATAAGG
CGCAGCGGTCGGGCTGAACGGGGGGTTCGTGCACACAGCCCAGCTTGGAGCGAACGACCTACACCGAACT
GAGATACCTACAGCGTGAGCTATGAGAAAGCGCCACGCTTCCCGAAGGGAGAAAGGCGGACAGGTATCCG
GTAAGCGGCAGGGTCGGAACAGGAGAGCGCACGAGGGAGCTTCCAGGGGGAAACGCCTGGTATCTTTATA
GTCCTGTCGGGTTTCGCCACCTCTGACTTGAGCGTCGATTTTTGTGATGCTCGTCAGGGGGGCGGAGCCT
ATGGAAAAACGCCAGCAACGCGGCCTTTTTACGGTTCCTGGCCTTTTGCTGGCCTTTTGCTCACATGTTC
TTTCCTGCGTTATCCCCTGATTCTGTGGATAACCGTATTACCGCCTTTGAGTGAGCTGATACCGCTCGCC
GCAGCCGAACGACCGAGCGCAGCGAGTCAGTGAGCGAGGAAGCGGAAGAGCGCCTGATGCGGTATTTTCT
CCTTACGCATCTGTGCGGTATTTCACACCGCAATGGTGCACTCTCAGTACAATCTGCTCTGATGCCGCAT
AGTTAAGCCAGTATACACTCCGCTATCGCTACGTGACTGGGTCATGGCTGCGCCCCGACACCCGCCAACA
CCCGCTGACGCGCCCTGACGGGCTTGTCTGCTCCCGGCATCCGCTTACAGACAAGCTGTGACCGTCTCCG
GGAGCTGCATGTGTCAGAGGTTTTCACCGTCATCACCGAAACGCGCGAGGCAGCTGCGGTAAAGCTCATC
AGCGTGGTCGTGAAGCGATTCACAGATGTCTGCCTGTTCATCCGCGTCCAGCTCGTTGAGTTTCTCCAGA
AGCGTTAATGTCTGGCTTCTGATAAAGCGGGCCATGTTAAGGGCGGTTTTTTCCTGTTTGGTCACTGATG
CCTCCGTGTAAGGGGGATTTCTGTTCATGGGGGTAATGATACCGATGAAACGAGAGAGGATGCTCACGAT
ACGGGTTACTGATGATGAACATGCCCGGTTACTGGAACGTTGTGAGGGTAAACAACTGGCGGTATGGATG
CGGCGGGACCAGAGAAAAATCACTCAGGGTCAATGCCAGCGCTTCGTTAATACAGATGTAGGTGTTCCAC
AGGGTAGCCAGCAGCATCCTGCGATGCAGATCCGGAACATAATGGTGCAGGGCGCTGACTTCCGCGTTTC
CAGACTTTACGAAACACGGAAACCGAAGACCATTCATGTTGTTGCTCAGGTCGCAGACGTTTTGCAGCAG
CAGTCGCTTCACGTTCGCTCGCGTATCGGTGATTCATTCTGCTAACCAGTAAGGCAACCCCGCCAGCCTA
GCCGGGTCCTCAACGACAGGAG
